Addgene plasmid #89573: pCAG-iCre
Purpose: Expresses iCre under pCAG
Depositing lab: Wilson Wong. Depositing organization: Boston University Main Campus. Publication: Large-scale design of robust genetic circuits with multiple inputs and outputs for mammalian cells. Weinberg BH, Pham NT, Caraballo LD, Lozanoski T, Engel A, Bhatia S, Wong WW. Nat Biotechnol. 2017 Mar 27. doi: 10.1038/nbt.3805. PubMed 28346402.
Backbone
  Vector backbone: pCAGGS
  Vector type: Mammalian Expression, Cre/Lox, Synthetic Biology
Growth in bacteria
  Bacterial resistance: Ampicillin, 100 μg/mL
  Growth temperature: 37°C
  Growth strain: NEB Stable
  Copy number: High Copy
Gene/Insert
  Gene/Insert name: iCre
  Species: Bacteriophage P1
  GenBank ID: NC_005856.1
  Tag / fusion protein: NLS (N terminal on insert)
Terms and licenses: Academic/Nonprofit Terms; Industry Terms: Not Available to Industry
How to cite: pCAG-iCre was a gift from Wilson Wong (Addgene plasmid # 89573 ; http://n2t.net/addgene:89573 ; RRID:Addgene_89573)
