[The description below was written by a language model from this plasmid's Addgene catalogue record, the feature table of its GenBank file and pLannotate feature annotations shown in this document.]
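Description:
pCAG-iCre is a mammalian expression plasmid of about 5.9 kb built on the pCAGGS backbone. It produces iCre, a variant of the bacteriophage P1 Cre recombinase, fused at its N terminus to a nuclear localization signal. It is propagated in E. coli as a high-copy plasmid through a ColE1/pUC-type origin and selected with ampicillin via the β-lactamase gene and its native promoter. No mammalian selection marker is annotated. The backbone also carries an SV40 origin of replication, which can support episomal amplification in cells expressing SV40 large T antigen, followed by an SV40 polyadenylation signal. Short remnants of lac regulatory sequences (lac promoter, operator, CAP site, lacI fragments) are carried over from the backbone and have no stated function here.

The expression cassette is driven by the CAG promoter, a strong, broadly active composite of the CMV immediate-early enhancer, the chicken β-actin promoter and a chimeric β-actin/β-globin intron. A Kozak sequence precedes the NLS-iCre open reading frame, and transcripts are terminated by the rabbit β-globin polyadenylation region. The small "HBB fragment" found by automated annotation lies within this globin 3′ region and is not a separate expressed gene. The depositor's map and the sequencing-derived annotation agree closely, differing by only two nucleotides in length.

Once expressed, the recombinase enters the nucleus and catalyzes recombination between loxP sites, excising, inverting or otherwise rearranging floxed DNA. The record classifies the plasmid under Cre/Lox and synthetic biology, and the associated publication concerns recombinase-based genetic circuits with multiple inputs and outputs in mammalian cells. This is consistent with its use as a constitutive Cre input supplied by transfection.
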