LOCUS       pBW390_pCAG_NLS_ 5859 bp ds-DNA circular 06-MAR-2017
DEFINITION  .
ACCESSION
VERSION
SOURCE      .
  ORGANISM  .
COMMENT
COMMENT
COMMENT     ApEinfo:methylated:1
FEATURES             Location/Qualifiers
     misc_feature    3845..3854
                     /label=mcherry primer annealing
                     /ApEinfo_fwdcolor=cyan
                     /ApEinfo_revcolor=green
                     /ApEinfo_graphicformat=arrow_data {{0 1 2 0 0 -1} {} 0}
     width           5
     offset          0
     misc_feature    4574..4708
                     /label=SV40 ori
                     /ApEinfo_fwdcolor=#ffff00
                     /ApEinfo_revcolor=#ffff00
                     /ApEinfo_graphicformat=arrow_data {{0 1 2 0 0 -1} {} 0}
     width           5
     offset          0
     misc_feature    3817..4353
                     /label=Rabbit Beta Globin pA
                     /ApEinfo_fwdcolor=#ffff00
                     /ApEinfo_revcolor=#ffff00
                     /ApEinfo_graphicformat=arrow_data {{0 1 2 0 0 -1} {} 0}
     width           5
     offset          0
     misc_feature    2753..3808
                     /label=NLS-iCre
                     /ApEinfo_fwdcolor=#ff3985
                     /ApEinfo_revcolor=#ff3985
                     /ApEinfo_graphicformat=arrow_data {{0 1 2 0 0 -1} {} 0}
     width           5
     offset          0
     misc_feature    862..966
                     /label=AmpR Promoter
                     /ApEinfo_fwdcolor=#333333
                     /ApEinfo_revcolor=#333333
                     /ApEinfo_graphicformat=arrow_data {{0 1 2 0 0 -1} {} 0}
     width           5
     offset          0
     misc_feature    1011..2717
                     /label=CAG Promoter
                     /ApEinfo_fwdcolor=#008080
                     /ApEinfo_revcolor=#008080
                     /ApEinfo_graphicformat=arrow_data {{0 1 2 0 0 -1} {} 0}
     width           5
     offset          0
     misc_feature    4728..4862
                     /label=SV40pA
                     /ApEinfo_fwdcolor=#ffff00
                     /ApEinfo_revcolor=#ffff00
                     /ApEinfo_graphicformat=arrow_data {{0 1 2 0 0 -1} {} 0}
     width           5
     offset          0
     misc_feature    2744..2752
                     /label=Kozak
                     /ApEinfo_fwdcolor=cyan
                     /ApEinfo_revcolor=green
                     /ApEinfo_graphicformat=arrow_data {{0 1 2 0 0 -1} {} 0}
     width           5
     offset          0
     misc_feature    1..861
                     /label=AmpR
                     /ApEinfo_fwdcolor=#999999
                     /ApEinfo_revcolor=#999999
                     /ApEinfo_graphicformat=arrow_data {{0 1 2 0 0 -1} {} 0}
     width           5
     offset          0
     misc_feature    5101..5689
                     /label=ori
                     /ApEinfo_fwdcolor=#ffff00
                     /ApEinfo_revcolor=#ffff00
                     /ApEinfo_graphicformat=arrow_data {{0 1 2 0 0 -1} {} 0}
     width           5
     offset          0
ORIGIN
        1 TTACCAATGC TTAATCAGTG AGGCACCTAT CTCAGCGATC TGTCTATTTC GTTCATCCAT
       61 AGTTGCCTGA CTCCCCGTCG TGTAGATAAC TACGATACGG GAGGGCTTAC CATCTGGCCC
      121 CAGTGCTGCA ATGATACCGC GAGACCCACG CTCACCGGCT CCAGATTTAT CAGCAATAAA
      181 CCAGCCAGCC GGAAGGGCCG AGCGCAGAAG TGGTCCTGCA ACTTTATCCG CCTCCATCCA
      241 GTCTATTAAT TGTTGCCGGG AAGCTAGAGT AAGTAGTTCG CCAGTTAATA GTTTGCGCAA
      301 CGTTGTTGCC ATTGCTACAG GCATCGTGGT GTCACGCTCG TCGTTTGGTA TGGCTTCATT
      361 CAGCTCCGGT TCCCAACGAT CAAGGCGAGT TACATGATCC CCCATGTTGT GCAAAAAAGC
      421 GGTTAGCTCC TTCGGTCCTC CGATCGTTGT CAGAAGTAAG TTGGCCGCAG TGTTATCACT
      481 CATGGTTATG GCAGCACTGC ATAATTCTCT TACTGTCATG CCATCCGTAA GATGCTTTTC
      541 TGTGACTGGT GAGTACTCAA CCAAGTCATT CTGAGAATAG TGTATGCGGC GACCGAGTTG
      601 CTCTTGCCCG GCGTCAATAC GGGATAATAC CGCGCCACAT AGCAGAACTT TAAAAGTGCT
      661 CATCATTGGA AAACGTTCTT CGGGGCGAAA ACTCTCAAGG ATCTTACCGC TGTTGAGATC
      721 CAGTTCGATG TAACCCACTC GTGCACCCAA CTGATCTTCA GCATCTTTTA CTTTCACCAG
      781 CGTTTCTGGG TGAGCAAAAA CAGGAAGGCA AAATGCCGCA AAAAAGGGAA TAAGGGCGAC
      841 ACGGAAATGT TGAATACTCA TACTCTTCCT TTTTCAATAT TATTGAAGCA TTTATCAGGG
      901 TTATTGTCTC ATGAGCGGAT ACATATTTGA ATGTATTTAG AAAAATAAAC AAATAGGGGT
      961 TCCGCGCACA TTTCCCCGAA AAGTGCCACC TGGgTCGACA TTGATTATTG ACTAGTTATT
     1021 AATAGTAATC AATTACGGGG TCATTAGTTC ATAGCCCATA TATGGAGTTC CGCGTTACAT
     1081 AACTTACGGT AAATGGCCCG CCTGGCTGAC CGCCCAACGA CCCCCGCCCA TTGACGTCAA
     1141 TAATGACGTA TGTTCCCATA GTAACGCCAA TAGGGACTTT CCATTGACGT CAATGGGTGG
     1201 AgTATTTACG GTAAACTGCC CACTTGGCAG TACATCAAGT GTATCATATG CCAAGTACGC
     1261 CCCCTATTGA CGTCAATGAC GGTAAATGGC CCGCCTGGCA TTATGCCCAG TACATGACCT
     1321 TATGGGACTT TCCTACTTGG CAGTACATCT ACGTATTAGT CATCGCTATT ACCATGGTCG
     1381 AGGTGAGCCC CACGTTCTGC TTCACTCTCC CCATCTCCCC CCCCTCCCCA CCCCCAATTT
     1441 TGTATTTATT TATTTTTTAA TTATTTTGTG CAGCGATGGG GGCGGGGGGG GGGGGGGCGC
     1501 GCGCCAGGCG GGGCGGGGCG GGGCGAGGGG CGGGGCGGGG CGAGGCGGAa AGGTGCGGCG
     1561 GCAGCCAATC AGAGCGGCGC GCTCCGAAAG TTTCCTTTTA TGGCGAGGCG GCGGCGGCGG
     1621 CGGCCCTATA AAAAGCGAAG CGCGCGGCGG GCGGGAGTCG CTGCGTTGCC TTCGCCCCGT
     1681 GCCCCGCTCC GCGCCGCCTC GCGCCGCCCG CCCCGGCTCT GACTGACCGC GTTACTCCCA
     1741 CAGGTGAGCG GGCGGGACGG CCCTTCTCCT CCGGGCTGTA ATTAGCGCTT GGTTTAATGA
     1801 CGGCTCGTTT CTTTTCTGTG GCTGCGTGAA AGCCTTAAAG GGCTCCGGGA GGGCCCTTTG
     1861 TGCGGGGGGG AGCGGCTCGG GGGGTGCGTG CGTGTGTGTG TGCGTGGGGA GCGCCGCGTG
     1921 CGGCtCCGCG CTGCCCGGCG GCTGTGAGCG CTGCGGGCGC GGCGCGGGGC TTTGTGCGCT
     1981 CCGCagTGTG CGCGAGGGGA GCGCGGCCGG GGGCGGTGCC CCGCGGTGCG gGGGGGGCTG
     2041 CGAGGGGAAC AAAGGCTGCG TGCGGGGTGT GTGCGTGGGG GGGTGAGCAG GGGGTGTGGG
     2101 CGCGGCGGTC GGGCTGTAAC CCCCCCCTGC ACCCCCCTCC CCGAGTTGCT GAGCACGGCC
     2161 CGGCTTCGGG TGCGGGGCTC CGTaCGGGGC GTGGCGCGGG GCTCGCCGTG CCGGGCGGGG
     2221 GGTGGCGGCA GGTGGGGGTG CCGGGCGGGG CGGGGCCGCC TCGGGCCGGG GAGGGCTCGG
     2281 GGGAGGGGCG CGGCGGCCCC cGGAGCGCCG GCGGCTGTCG AGGCGCGGCG AGCCGCAGCC
     2341 ATTGCCTTTT ATGGTAATCG TGCGAGAGGG CGCAGGGACT TCCTTTGTCC CAAATCTGtG
     2401 CGGAGCCGAA ATCTGGGAGG CGCCGCCGCA CCCCCTCTAG CGGGCGCGGG gCGAAGCGGT
     2461 GCGGCGCCGG CAGGAAGGAA ATGGGCGGGG AGGGCCTTCG TGCGTCGCCG CGCCGCCGTC
     2521 CCCTTCTCCc TCTCCAGCCT CGGGGCTGtC CGCgGGGGGA CGGCTGCCTT CGGGGGGGAC
     2581 GGGGCAGGGC GGGGTTCGGC TTCTGGCGTG TGACCGGCGG CTCTAGAGCC TCTGCTAACC
     2641 ATGTTCATGC CTTCTTCTTT TTCCTACAGC TCCTGGGCAA CGTGCTGGTT ATTGTGCTGT
     2701 CTCATCATTT TGGCAAAGAA TTGATTAATT CGAGCGAACG CGTgccgcca ccatggtgcc
     2761 caagaagaag aggaaagtct ccaacctgct gactgtgcac caaaacctgc ctgccctccc
     2821 tgtggatgcc acctctgatg aagtcaggaa gaacctgatg gacatgttca gggacaggca
     2881 ggccttctct gaacacacct ggaagatgct cctgtctgtg tgcagatcct gggctgcctg
     2941 gtgcaagctg aacaacagga aatggttccc tgctgaacct gaggatgtga gggactacct
     3001 cctgtacctg caagccagag gcctggctgt gaagaccatc caacagcacc tgggccagct
     3061 caacatgctg cacaggagat ctggcctgcc tcgcccttct gactccaatg ctgtgtccct
     3121 ggtgatgagg agaatcagaa aggagaatgt ggatgctggg gagagagcca agcaggccct
     3181 ggcctttgaa cgcactgact ttgaccaagt cagatccctg atggagaact ctgacagatg
     3241 ccaggacatc aggaacctgg ccttcctggg cattgcctac aacaccctgc tgcgcattgc
     3301 cgaaattgcc agaatcagag tgaaggacat ctcccgcacc gatggtggga gaatgctgat
     3361 ccacattggc aggaccaaga ccctggtgtc cacagctggt gtggagaagg ccctgtccct
     3421 gggggttacc aagctggtgg agagatggat ctctgtgtct ggtgtggctg atgaccccaa
     3481 caactacctg ttctgccggg tcagaaagaa tggtgtggct gccccttctg ccacctccca
     3541 actgtccacc cgggccctgg aagggatctt tgaggccacc caccgcctga tctatggtgc
     3601 caaggatgac tctgggcaga gatacctggc ctggtctggc cactctgcca gagtgggtgc
     3661 tgccagggac atggccaggg ctggtgtgtc catccctgaa atcatgcagg ctggtggctg
     3721 gaccaatgtg aacattgtga tgaactacat cagaaacctg gactctgaga ctggggccat
     3781 ggtgaggctg ctcgaggatg gggactgaGC GGCCGCACTC CTCAGGTGCA GGCTGCCTAT
     3841 CAGAAGGTGG TGGCTGGTGT GGCCAATGCC CTGGCTCACA AATACCACTG AGATCTTTTT
     3901 CCCTCTGCCA AAAATTATGG GGACATCATG AAGCCCCTTG AGCATCTGAC TTCTGGCTAA
     3961 TAAAGGAAAT TTATTTTCAT TGCAATAGTG TGTTGGAATT TTTTGTGTCT CTCACTCGGA
     4021 AGGACATATG GGAGGGCAAA TCATTTAAAA CATCAGAATG AGTATTTGGT TTAGAGTTTG
     4081 GCAACATATG CCCATATGCT GGCTGCCATG AACAAAGGTT GGCTATAAAG AGGTCATCAG
     4141 TATATGAAAC AGCCCCCTGC TGTCCATTCC TTATTCCATA GAAAAGCCTT GACTTGAGGT
     4201 TAGATTTTTT TTATATTTTG TTTTGTGTTA TTTTTTTCTT TAACATCCCT AAAATTTTCC
     4261 TTACATGTTT TACTAGCCAG ATTTTTCCTC CTCTCCTGAC TACTCCCAGT CATAGCTGTC
     4321 CCTCTTCTCT TATGGAGATC CCTCGACCTG CAGCCCAAGC TTGGCGTAAT CATGGTCATA
     4381 GCTGTTTCCT GTGTGAAATT GTTATCCGCT CACAATTCCA CACAACATAC GAGCCGGAAG
     4441 CATAAAGTGT AAAGCCTGGG GTGCCTAATG AGTGAGCTAA CTCACATTAA TTGCGTTGCG
     4501 CTCACTGCCC GCTTTCCAGT CGGGAAACCT GTCGTGCCAG CGGATCCGCA TCTCAATTAG
     4561 TCAGCAACCA TAGTCCCGCC CCTAACTCCG CCCAGTTCCG CCCATTCTCC GCCCCATGGC
     4621 TGACTAATTT TTTTTATTTA TGCAGAGGCC GAGGCCGCCT CGGCCTCTGA GCTATTCCAG
     4681 AAGTAGTGAG GAGGCTTTTT TGGAGGCCTA GGCTTTTGCA AAAAGCTAAC TTGTTTATTG
     4741 CAGCTTATAA TGGTTACAAA TAAAGCAATA GCATCACAAA TTTCACAAAT AAAGCATTTT
     4801 TTTCACTGCA TTCTAGTTGT GGTTTGTCCA AACTCATCAA TGTATCTTAT CATGTCTGGA
     4861 TCCGCTGCAT TAATGAATCG GCCAACGCGC GGGGAGAGGC GGTTTGCGTA TTGGGCGCTC
     4921 TTCCGCTTCC TCGCTCACTG ACTCGCTGCG CTCGGTCGTT CGGCTGCGGC GAGCGGTATC
     4981 AGCTCACTCA AAGGCGGTAA TACGGTTATC CACAGAATCA GGGGATAACG CAGGAAAGAA
     5041 CATGTGAGCA AAAGGCCAGC AAAAGGCCAG GAACCGTAAA AAGGCCGCGT TGCTGGCGTT
     5101 TTTCCATAGG CTCCGCCCCC CTGACGAGCA TCACAAAAAT CGACGCTCAA GTCAGAGGTG
     5161 GCGAAACCCG ACAGGACTAT AAAGATACCA GGCGTTTCCC CCTGGAAGCT CCCTCGTGCG
     5221 CTCTCCTGTT CCGACCCTGC CGCTTACCGG ATACCTGTCC GCCTTTCTCC CTTCGGGAAG
     5281 CGTGGCGCTT TCTCAtaGCT CACGCTGTAG GTATCTCAGT TCGGTGTAGG TCGTTCGCTC
     5341 CAAGCTGGGC TGTGTGCACG AACCCCCCGT TCAGCCCGAC CGCTGCGCCT TATCCGGTAA
     5401 CTATCGTCTT GAGTCCAACC CGGTAAGACA CGACTTATCG CCACTGGCAG CAGCCACTGG
     5461 TAACAGGATT AGCAGAGCGA GGTATGTAGG CGGTGCTACA GAGTTCTTGA AGTGGTGGCC
     5521 TAACTACGGC TACACTAGAA GaACAGTATT TGGTATCTGC GCTCTGCTGA AGCCAGTTAC
     5581 CTTCGGAAAA AGAGTTGGTA GCTCTTGATC CGGCAAACAA ACCACCGCTG GTAGCGGTGG
     5641 TTTTTTTGTT TGCAAGCAGC AGATTACGCG CAGAAAAAAA GGATCTCAAG AAGATCCTTT
     5701 GATCTTTTCT ACGGGGTCTG ACGCTCAGTG GAACGAAAAC TCACGTTAAG GGATTTTGGT
     5761 CATGAGATTA TCAAAAAGGA TCTTCACCTA GATCCTTTTA AATTAAAAAT GAAGTTTTAA
     5821 ATCAATCTAA AGTATATATG AGTAAACTTG GTCTGACAG
//
