Features (pLannotate 1.2.2; 17 found; start..end, strand, type, name):
      1..861     -  CDS            AmpR: β-lactamase; bla; confers resistance to ampicillin, carbenicillin, and related antibiotics
    862..966     -  promoter       AmpR promoter: bla
    997..1376    +  enhancer       CMV enhancer: human cytomegalovirus immediate early enhancer
   1378..1654    +  promoter       chicken β-actin promoter: No description available
   1655..2671    +  intron         chimeric intron: chimera between introns from chicken β-actin and rabbit β-globin
   2782..3807    +  CDS            cre: RECR_BPP1 - Experimental evidence at protein level: Swiss-Prot protein existence level 1. Catalyzes site-specific recombination between two 34-base- pair LOXP sites. Its role is to maintain the phage genome as a monomeric unit-copy plasmid in the lysogenic state. From Escherichia phage P1 (Bacteriophage P1).
   3819..3890    +  CDS            HBB (fragment): HBB_PONPY - Experimental evidence at transcript level: Swiss-Prot protein existence level 2. Involved in oxygen transport from the lung to the various peripheral tissues. From Pongo pygmaeus (Bornean orangutan).
   3961..4016    +  polyA_signal   β-globin poly(A) signal: rabbit β-globin polyadenylation signal (Gil and Proudfoot, 1987)
   4401..4417    -  protein_bind   lac operator: The lac repressor binds to the lac operator to inhibit transcription in E. coli. This inhibition can be relieved by adding lactose or isopropyl-β-D-thiogalactopyranoside (IPTG). lac repressor encoded by lacI
   4425..4455    -  promoter       lac promoter: promoter for the E. coli lac operon
   4470..4491    -  protein_bind   CAP binding site: CAP binding activates transcription in the presence of cAMP. E. coli catabolite activator protein
   4504..4543    -  CDS            lacI (fragment): lac repressor; lacI; The lac repressor binds to the lac operator to inhibit transcription in E. coli. This inhibition can be relieved by adding lactose or isopropyl-β-D-thiogalactopyranoside (IPTG).
   4550..4572    +  promoter       SV40 promoter (fragment): SV40 enhancer and early promoter
   4576..4710    +  rep_origin     SV40 ori: SV40 origin of replication
   4730..4864    +  polyA_signal   SV40 poly(A) signal: SV40 polyadenylation signal
   4866..4920    -  CDS            lacI (fragment): lac repressor; lacI; The lac repressor binds to the lac operator to inhibit transcription in E. coli. This inhibition can be relieved by adding lactose or isopropyl-β-D-thiogalactopyranoside (IPTG).
   5103..5691    -  rep_origin     ori: high-copy-number ColE1/pMB1/pBR322/pUC origin of replication
>Addgene plasmid #89573 | pCAG-iCre | addgene full sequence | sequence record 487715 | Addgene Long Read Sequencing Result
TTACCAATGCTTAATCAGTGAGGCACCTATCTCAGCGATCTGTCTATTTCGTTCATCCATAGTTGCCTGA
CTCCCCGTCGTGTAGATAACTACGATACGGGAGGGCTTACCATCTGGCCCCAGTGCTGCAATGATACCGC
GAGACCCACGCTCACCGGCTCCAGATTTATCAGCAATAAACCAGCCAGCCGGAAGGGCCGAGCGCAGAAG
TGGTCCTGCAACTTTATCCGCCTCCATCCAGTCTATTAATTGTTGCCGGGAAGCTAGAGTAAGTAGTTCG
CCAGTTAATAGTTTGCGCAACGTTGTTGCCATTGCTACAGGCATCGTGGTGTCACGCTCGTCGTTTGGTA
TGGCTTCATTCAGCTCCGGTTCCCAACGATCAAGGCGAGTTACATGATCCCCCATGTTGTGCAAAAAAGC
GGTTAGCTCCTTCGGTCCTCCGATCGTTGTCAGAAGTAAGTTGGCCGCAGTGTTATCACTCATGGTTATG
GCAGCACTGCATAATTCTCTTACTGTCATGCCATCCGTAAGATGCTTTTCTGTGACTGGTGAGTACTCAA
CCAAGTCATTCTGAGAATAGTGTATGCGGCGACCGAGTTGCTCTTGCCCGGCGTCAATACGGGATAATAC
CGCGCCACATAGCAGAACTTTAAAAGTGCTCATCATTGGAAAACGTTCTTCGGGGCGAAAACTCTCAAGG
ATCTTACCGCTGTTGAGATCCAGTTCGATGTAACCCACTCGTGCACCCAACTGATCTTCAGCATCTTTTA
CTTTCACCAGCGTTTCTGGGTGAGCAAAAACAGGAAGGCAAAATGCCGCAAAAAAGGGAATAAGGGCGAC
ACGGAAATGTTGAATACTCATACTCTTCCTTTTTCAATATTATTGAAGCATTTATCAGGGTTATTGTCTC
ATGAGCGGATACATATTTGAATGTATTTAGAAAAATAAACAAATAGGGGTTCCGCGCACATTTCCCCGAA
AAGTGCCACCTGGGTCGACATTGATTATTGACTAGTTATTAATAGTAATCAATTACGGGGTCATTAGTTC
ATAGCCCATATATGGAGTTCCGCGTTACATAACTTACGGTAAATGGCCCGCCTGGCTGACCGCCCAACGA
CCCCCGCCCATTGACGTCAATAATGACGTATGTTCCCATAGTAACGCCAATAGGGACTTTCCATTGACGT
CAATGGGTGGAGTATTTACGGTAAACTGCCCACTTGGCAGTACATCAAGTGTATCATATGCCAAGTACGC
CCCCTATTGACGTCAATGACGGTAAATGGCCCGCCTGGCATTATGCCCAGTACATGACCTTATGGGACTT
TCCTACTTGGCAGTACATCTACGTATTAGTCATCGCTATTACCATGGTCGAGGTGAGCCCCACGTTCTGC
TTCACTCTCCCCATCTCCCCCCCCTCCCCACCCCCAATTTTGTATTTATTTATTTTTTAATTATTTTGTG
CAGCGATGGGGGCGGGGGGGGGGGGGGGCGCGCGCCAGGCGGGGCGGGGCGGGGCGAGGGGCGGGGCGGG
GCGAGGCGGAGAGGTGCGGCGGCAGCCAATCAGAGCGGCGCGCTCCGAAAGTTTCCTTTTATGGCGAGGC
GGCGGCGGCGGCGGCCCTATAAAAAGCGAAGCGCGCGGCGGGCGGGAGTCGCTGCGCGCTGCCTTCGCCC
CGTGCCCCGCTCCGCCGCCGCCTCGCGCCGCCCGCCCCGGCTCTGACTGACCGCGTTACTCCCACAGGTG
AGCGGGCGGGACGGCCCTTCTCCTCCGGGCTGTAATTAGCGCTTGGTTTAATGACGGCTTGTTTCTTTTC
TGTGGCTGCGTGAAAGCCTTGAGGGGCTCCGGGAGGGCCCTTTGTGCGGGGGGAGCGGCTCGGGGGGTGC
GTGCGTGTGTGTGTGCGTGGGGAGCGCCGCGTGCGGCTCCGCGCTGCCCGGCGGCTGTGAGCGCTGCGGG
CGCGGCGCGGGGCTTTGTGCGCTCCGCAGTGTGCGCGAGGGGAGCGCGGCCGGGGGCGGTGCCCCGCGGT
GCGGGGGGGGCTGCGAGGGGAACAAAGGCTGCGTGCGGGGTGTGTGCGTGGGGGGGTGAGCAGGGGGTGT
GGGCGCGTCGGTCGGGCTGCAACCCCCCCTGCACCCCCCTCCCCGAGTTGCTGAGCACGGCCCGGCTTCG
GGTGCGGGGCTCCGTACGGGGCGTGGCGCGGGGCTCGCCGTGCCGGGCGGGGGGTGGCGGCAGGTGGGGG
TGCCGGGCGGGGCGGGGCCGCCTCGGGCCGGGGAGGGCTCGGGGGAGGGGCGCGGCGGCCCCCGGAGCGC
CGGCGGCTGTCGAGGCGCGGCGAGCCGCAGCCATTGCCTTTTATGGTAATCGTGCGAGAGGGCGCAGGGA
CTTCCTTTGTCCCAAATCTGTGCGGAGCCGAAATCTGGGAGGCGCCGCCGCACCCCCTCTAGCGGGCGCG
GGGCGAAGCGGTGCGGCGCCGGCAGGAAGGAAATGGGCGGGGAGGGCCTTCGTGCGTCGCCGCGCCGCCG
TCCCCTTCTCCCTCTCCAGCCTCGGGGCTGTCCGCGGGGGGACGGCTGCCTTCGGGGGGGACGGGGCAGG
GCGGGGTTCGGCTTCTGGCGTGTGACCGGCGGCTCTAGAGCCTCTGCTAACCATGTTCATGCCTTCTTCT
TTTTCCTACAGCTCCTGGGCAACGTGCTGGTTATTGTGCTGTCTCATCATTTTGGCAAAGAATTGATTAA
TTCGAGCGAACGCGTGCCGCCACCATGGTGCCCAAGAAGAAGAGGAAAGTCTCCAACCTGCTGACTGTGC
ACCAAAACCTGCCTGCCCTCCCTGTGGATGCCACCTCTGATGAAGTCAGGAAGAACCTGATGGACATGTT
CAGGGACAGGCAGGCCTTCTCTGAACACACCTGGAAGATGCTCCTGTCTGTGTGCAGATCCTGGGCTGCC
TGGTGCAAGCTGAACAACAGGAAATGGTTCCCTGCTGAACCTGAGGATGTGAGGGACTACCTCCTGTACC
TGCAAGCCAGAGGCCTGGCTGTGAAGACCATCCAACAGCACCTGGGCCAGCTCAACATGCTGCACAGGAG
ATCTGGCCTGCCTCGCCCTTCTGACTCCAATGCTGTGTCCCTGGTGATGAGGAGAATCAGAAAGGAGAAT
GTGGATGCTGGGGAGAGAGCCAAGCAGGCCCTGGCCTTTGAACGCACTGACTTTGACCAAGTCAGATCCC
TGATGGAGAACTCTGACAGATGCCAGGACATCAGGAACCTGGCCTTCCTGGGCATTGCCTACAACACCCT
GCTGCGCATTGCCGAAATTGCCAGAATCAGAGTGAAGGACATCTCCCGCACCGATGGTGGGAGAATGCTG
ATCCACATTGGCAGGACCAAGACCCTGGTGTCCACAGCTGGTGTGGAGAAGGCCCTGTCCCTGGGGGTTA
CCAAGCTGGTGGAGAGATGGATCTCTGTGTCTGGTGTGGCTGATGACCCCAACAACTACCTGTTCTGCCG
GGTCAGAAAGAATGGTGTGGCTGCCCCTTCTGCCACCTCCCAACTGTCCACCCGGGCCCTGGAAGGGATC
TTTGAGGCCACCCACCGCCTGATCTATGGTGCCAAGGATGACTCTGGGCAGAGATACCTGGCCTGGTCTG
GCCACTCTGCCAGAGTGGGTGCTGCCAGGGACATGGCCAGGGCTGGTGTGTCCATCCCTGAAATCATGCA
GGCTGGTGGCTGGACCAATGTGAACATTGTGATGAACTACATCAGAAACCTGGACTCTGAGACTGGGGCC
ATGGTGAGGCTGCTCGAGGATGGGGACTGAGCGGCCGCACTCCTCAGGTGCAGGCTGCCTATCAGAAGGT
GGTGGCTGGTGTGGCCAATGCCCTGGCTCACAAATACCACTGAGATCTTTTTCCCTCTGCCAAAAATTAT
GGGGACATCATGAAGCCCCTTGAGCATCTGACTTCTGGCTAATAAAGGAAATTTATTTTCATTGCAATAG
TGTGTTGGAATTTTTTGTGTCTCTCACTCGGAAGGACATATGGGAGGGCAAATCATTTAAAACATCAGAA
TGAGTATTTGGTTTAGAGTTTGGCAACATATGCCCATATGCTGGCTGCCATGAACAAAGGTTGGCTATAA
AGAGGTCATCAGTATATGAAACAGCCCCCTGCTGTCCATTCCTTATTCCATAGAAAAGCCTTGACTTGAG
GTTAGATTTTTTTTATATTTTGTTTTGTGTTATTTTTTTCTTTAACATCCCTAAAATTTTCCTTACATGT
TTTACTAGCCAGATTTTTCCTCCTCTCCTGACTACTCCCAGTCATAGCTGTCCCTCTTCTCTTATGGAGA
TCCCTCGACCTGCAGCCCAAGCTTGGCGTAATCATGGTCATAGCTGTTTCCTGTGTGAAATTGTTATCCG
CTCACAATTCCACACAACATACGAGCCGGAAGCATAAAGTGTAAAGCCTGGGGTGCCTAATGAGTGAGCT
AACTCACATTAATTGCGTTGCGCTCACTGCCCGCTTTCCAGTCGGGAAACCTGTCGTGCCAGCGGATCCG
CATCTCAATTAGTCAGCAACCATAGTCCCGCCCCTAACTCCGCCCAGTTCCGCCCATTCTCCGCCCCATG
GCTGACTAATTTTTTTTATTTATGCAGAGGCCGAGGCCGCCTCGGCCTCTGAGCTATTCCAGAAGTAGTG
AGGAGGCTTTTTTGGAGGCCTAGGCTTTTGCAAAAAGCTAACTTGTTTATTGCAGCTTATAATGGTTACA
AATAAAGCAATAGCATCACAAATTTCACAAATAAAGCATTTTTTTCACTGCATTCTAGTTGTGGTTTGTC
CAAACTCATCAATGTATCTTATCATGTCTGGATCCGCTGCATTAATGAATCGGCCAACGCGCGGGGAGAG
GCGGTTTGCGTATTGGGCGCTCTTCCGCTTCCTCGCTCACTGACTCGCTGCGCTCGGTCGTTCGGCTGCG
GCGAGCGGTATCAGCTCACTCAAAGGCGGTAATACGGTTATCCACAGAATCAGGGGATAACGCAGGAAAG
AACATGTGAGCAAAAGGCCAGCAAAAGGCCAGGAACCGTAAAAAGGCCGCGTTGCTGGCGTTTTTCCATA
GGCTCCGCCCCCCTGACGAGCATCACAAAAATCGACGCTCAAGTCAGAGGTGGCGAAACCCGACAGGACT
ATAAAGATACCAGGCGTTTCCCCCTGGAAGCTCCCTCGTGCGCTCTCCTGTTCCGACCCTGCCGCTTACC
GGATACCTGTCCGCCTTTCTCCCTTCGGGAAGCGTGGCGCTTTCTCATAGCTCACGCTGTAGGTATCTCA
GTTCGGTGTAGGTCGTTCGCTCCAAGCTGGGCTGTGTGCACGAACCCCCCGTTCAGCCCGACCGCTGCGC
CTTATCCGGTAACTATCGTCTTGAGTCCAACCCGGTAAGACACGACTTATCGCCACTGGCAGCAGCCACT
GGTAACAGGATTAGCAGAGCGAGGTATGTAGGCGGTGCTACAGAGTTCTTGAAGTGGTGGCCTAACTACG
GCTACACTAGAAGAACAGTATTTGGTATCTGCGCTCTGCTGAAGCCAGTTACCTTCGGAAAAAGAGTTGG
TAGCTCTTGATCCGGCAAACAAACCACCGCTGGTAGCGGTGGTTTTTTTGTTTGCAAGCAGCAGATTACG
CGCAGAAAAAAAGGATCTCAAGAAGATCCTTTGATCTTTTCTACGGGGTCTGACGCTCAGTGGAACGAAA
ACTCACGTTAAGGGATTTTGGTCATGAGATTATCAAAAAGGATCTTCACCTAGATCCTTTTAAATTAAAA
ATGAAGTTTTAAATCAATCTAAAGTATATATGAGTAAACTTGGTCTGACAG
